>Addgene plasmid #125206 | pSBbi-Puro_LPAR_AKAR-WT | depositor full sequence | sequence record 239452 | Full Sequence
AATTTTAACAAAATATTAACGCTTACAATTTCCTGATGCGGTATTTTCTCCTTACGCATCTGTGCGGTAT
TTCACACCGCATCAGGTGGCACTTTTCGGGGAAATGTGCGCGGAACCCCTATTTGTTTATTTTTCTAAAT
ACATTCAAATATGTATCCGCTCATGAGACAATAACCCTGATAAATGCTTCAATAATATTGAAAAAGGAAG
AGTATGAGTATTCAACATTTCCGTGTCGCCCTTATTCCCTTTTTTGCGGCATTTTGCCTTCCTGTTTTTG
CTCACCCAGAAACGCTGGTGAAAGTAAAAGATGCTGAAGATCAGTTGGGTGCACGAGTGGGTTACATCGA
ACTGGATCTCAACAGCGGTAAGATCCTTGAGAGTTTTCGCCCCGAAGAACGTTTTCCAATGATGAGCACT
TTTAAAGTTCTGCTATGTGGCGCGGTATTATCCCGTATTGACGCCGGGCAAGAGCAACTCGGTCGCCGCA
TACACTATTCTCAGAATGACTTGGTTGAGTACTCACCAGTCACAGAAAAGCATCTTACGGATGGCATGAC
AGTAAGAGAATTATGCAGTGCTGCCATAACCATGAGTGATAACACTGCGGCCAACTTACTTCTGACAACG
ATCGGAGGACCGAAGGAGCTAACCGCTTTTTTGCACAACATGGGGGATCATGTAACTCGCCTTGATCGTT
GGGAACCGGAGCTGAATGAAGCCATACCAAACGACGAGCGTGACACCACGATGCCTGTAGCAATGGCAAC
AACGTTGCGCAAACTATTAACTGGCGAACTACTTACTCTAGCTTCCCGGCAACAATTAATAGACTGGATG
GAGGCGGATAAAGTTGCAGGACCACTTCTGCGCTCGGCCCTTCCGGCTGGCTGGTTTATTGCTGATAAAT
CTGGAGCCGGTGAGCGTGGGTCTCGCGGTATCATTGCAGCACTGGGGCCAGATGGTAAGCCCTCCCGTAT
CGTAGTTATCTACACGACGGGGAGTCAGGCAACTATGGATGAACGAAATAGACAGATCGCTGAGATAGGT
GCCTCACTGATTAAGCATTGGTAACTGTCAGACCAAGTTTACTCATATATACTTTAGATTGATTTAAAAC
TTCATTTTTAATTTAAAAGGATCTAGGTGAAGATCCTTTTTGATAATCTCATGACCAAAATCCCTTAACG
TGAGTTTTCGTTCCACTGAGCGTCAGACCCCGTAGAAAAGATCAAAGGATCTTCTTGAGATCCTTTTTTT
CTGCGCGTAATCTGCTGCTTGCAAACAAAAAAACCACCGCTACCAGCGGTGGTTTGTTTGCCGGATCAAG
AGCTACCAACTCTTTTTCCGAAGGTAACTGGCTTCAGCAGAGCGCAGATACCAAATACTGTTCTTCTAGT
GTAGCCGTAGTTAGGCCACCACTTCAAGAACTCTGTAGCACCGCCTACATACCTCGCTCTGCTAATCCTG
TTACCAGTGGCTGCTGCCAGTGGCGATAAGTCGTGTCTTACCGGGTTGGACTCAAGACGATAGTTACCGG
ATAAGGCGCAGCGGTCGGGCTGAACGGGGGGTTCGTGCACACAGCCCAGCTTGGAGCGAACGACCTACAC
CGAACTGAGATACCTACAGCGTGAGCTATGAGAAAGCGCCACGCTTCCCGAAGGGAGAAAGGCGGACAGG
TATCCGGTAAGCGGCAGGGTCGGAACAGGAGAGCGCACGAGGGAGCTTCCAGGGGGAAACGCCTGGTATC
TTTATAGTCCTGTCGGGTTTCGCCACCTCTGACTTGAGCGTCGATTTTTGTGATGCTCGTCAGGGGGGCG
GAGCCTATGGAAAAACGCCAGCAACGCGGCCTTTTTACGGTTCCTGGCCTTTTGCTGGCCTTTTGCTCAC
ATGTTCTTTCCTGCGTTATCCCCTGATTCTGTGGATAACCGTATTACCGCCTTTGAGTGAGCTGATACCG
CTCGCCGCAGCCGAACGACCGAGCGCAGCGAGTCAGTGAGCGAGGAAGCGGATCCCTATACAGTTGAAGT
CGGAAGTTTACATACACCTTAGCCAAATACATTTAAACTCACTTTTTCACAATTCCTGACATTTAATCCT
AGTAAAAATTCCCTGTCTTAGGTCAGTTAGGATCACCACTTTATTTTAAGAATGTGAAATATCAGAATAA
TAGTAGAGAGAATGATTCATTTCAGCTTTTATTTCTTTCATCACATTCCCAGTGGGTCAGAAGTTTACAT
ACACTCGACTCCTCTGCAGAATGCGGCGATGTTTCGGTAAGGGGTCCCGAGTAGCTAGTTCATGGCAGCC
AGCATATGGCATATGTTGCCAAACTCTAAACCAAATACTCATTCTGATGTTTTAAATGATTTGCCCTCCC
ATATGTCCTTCCGAGTGAGAGACACAAAAAATTCCAACACACTATTGCAATGAAAATAAATTTCCTTTAT
TAGCCAGAAGTCAGATGCTCAAGGGGCTTCATGATGTCCCCATAATTTTTGGCAGAGGGAAAAAGATCTC
AGTGGTATTTGTGAGCCAGGGCATTGGCCACACCAGCCACCACCTTCTGATAGGCAGCCTGCACCTGAGG
AGTGAATTCACGACAGGCCTTCGAATCAGGCACCGGGCTTGCGGGTCATGCACCAGGTGCGCGGTCCTTC
GGGCACCTCGACGTCGGCGGTGACGGTGAAGCCGAGCCGCTCGTAGAAGGGGAGGTTGCGGGGCGCGGAG
GTCTCCAGGAAGGCGGGCACCCCGGCGCGCTCGGCCGCCTCCACTCCGGGGAGCACGACGGCGCTGCCCA
GACCCTTGCCCTGGTGGTCGGGCGAGACGCCGACGGTGGCCAGGAACCACGCGGGCTCCTTGGGCCGGTG
CGGCGCCAGGAGGCCTTCCATCTGTTGCTGCGCGGCCAGCCGGGAACCGCTCAACTCGGCCATGCGCGGG
CCGATCTCGGCGAACACCGCCCCCGCTTCGACGCTCTCCGGCGTGGTCCAGACCGCCACCGCGGCGCCGT
CGTCCGCGACCCACACCTTGCCGATGTCGAGCCCGACGCGCGTGAGGAAGAGTTCTTGCAGCTCGGTGAC
CCGCTCGATGTGGCGGTCCGGATCGACGGTGTGGCGCGTGGCGGGGTAGTCGGCGAACGCGGCGGCGAGG
GTGCGTACGGCCCTGGGGACGTCGTCGCGGGTGGCGAGGCGCACCGTGGGCTTGTACTCGGTCATGGTGG
CCTCAGGTGCAGAGGTTTCTACAGGGAAAGAGAGAAAGGCTACAGTTAGTTTGCTGTGATGATGCTAAGT
GCCGAGGTCAGATGTCTATGGATTGTACACGGAATCCCAACGCAGGAACCAAAAAACACTCACCCAAAAA
AATGGCGCTAAGGCCGAGAGAAAGGCGAAGTTCCGTCTACGGCTATATACCTTGAAACAGGGGCGGCAGA
AGTGACGCAACGCGGTTGCGCGGACGGCTTCCTGTGTTTTCATTGGTCGAAGCGTTCTGCGCGTGCGCAG
AGATTCCCCAGGGAAGGCGGGCCCTCTTCCGAATGTCCAATCCGGACATTCTTCCGGTTGGACCTCCGCG
GTCAGCGCTGTGCCCGGCGAGAGATCACGTGGGGCGCGGAGGCGGTGCTGCTGGGGCACGGCCGTCCAGC
CTCGGCGGCCATATTTTTGAGGGGCTGTTCATCTCGTTCACACGCTCTGTCCGCCATGTTTGTGAGTGGA
AGCGCCATTACCCCTTCAAGCGACTGAAGGCTGCAGGGCCTCTGGTGGCCCGCATGGGGAGACCAGACCC
GCCAGGCCCGCCTTTCCGCACTCAGTCCGGGCTTACTTTATTTTGTGAGACAGGGTCTCGCCTAGAGGCT
CCGGTGCCCGTCAGTGGGCAGAGCGCACATCGCCCACAGTCCCCGAGAAGTTGGGGGGAGGGGTCGGCAA
TTGAACCGGTGCCTAGAGAAGGTGGCGCGGGGTAAACTGGGAAAGTGATGTCGTGTACTGGCTCCGCCTT
TTTCCCGAGGGTGGGGGAGAACCGTATATAAGTGCAGTAGTCGCCGTGAACGTTCTTTTTCGCAACGGGT
TTGCCGCCAGAACACAGGTAAGTGCCGTGTGTGGTTCCCGCGGGCCTGGCCTCTTTACGGGTTATGGCCC
TTGCGTGCCTTGAATTACTTCCACGCCCCTGGCTGCAGTACGTGATTCTTGATCCCGAGCTTCGGGTTGG
AAGTGGGTGGGAGAGTTCGAGGCCTTGCGCTTAAGGAGCCCCTTCGCCTCGTGCTTGAGTTGAGGCTTGG
CCTGGGCGCTGGGGCCGCCGCGTGCGAATCTGGTGGCACCTTCGCGCCTGTCTCGCTGCTTTCGATAAGT
CTCTAGCCATTTAAAATTTTTGATGACCTGCTGCGACGCTTTTTTTCTGGCAAGATAGTCTTGTAAATGC
GGGCCAAGATCTGCACACTGGTATTTCGGTTTTTGGGGCCGCGGGCGGCGACGGGGCCCGTGCGTCCCAG
CGCACATGTTCGGCGAGGCGGGGCCTGCGAGCGCGGCCACCGAGAATCGGACGGGGGTAGTCTCAAGCTG
GCCGGCCTGCTCTGGTGCCTGGCCTCGCGCCGCCGTGTATCGCCCCGCCCTGGGCGGCAAGGCTGGCCCG
GTCGGCACCAGTTGCGTGAGCGGAAAGATGGCCGCTTCCCGGCCCTGCTGCAGGGAGCTCAAAATGGAGG
ACGCGGCGCTCGGGAGAGCGGGCGGGTGAGTCACCCACACAAAGGAAAAGGGCCTTTCCGTCCTCAGCCG
TCGCTTCATGTGACTCCACGGAGTACCGGGCGCCGTCCAGGCACCTCGATTAGTTCTCGAGCTTTTGGAG
TACGTCGTCTTTAGGTTGGGGGGAGGGGTTTTATGCGATGGAGTTTCCCCATACTGAGTGGGTGGAGACT
GAAGTTAGGCCAGCTTGGCACTTGATGTAATTCTCCTTGGAATTTGCCCTTTTTGAGTTTGGATCTTGGT
TCATTCTCAAGCCTCAGACAGTGGTTCAAAGTTTTTTTCTTCCATTTAAGGTGTCGTGAAAACTACCCCA
AGCTGGCCTCTGAGGCCACCATGGGGTGCATTAAGTCTAAGCGGAAGGACAAAAAGGATCCCATGGTGAG
CAAGGGCGAGGAGCTGTTCACCGGGGTGGTGCCCATCCTGGTCGAGCTGGACGGCGACGTAAACGGCCAC
AAGTTCAGCGTGTCCGGCGAGGGCGAGGGCGATGCCACCTACGGCAAGCTGACCCTGAAGTTCATCTGCA
CCACCGGCAAGCTGCCCGTGCCCTGGCCCACCCTCGTGACCACCCTGAGCTGGGGCGTGCAGTGCTTCGC
CCGCTACCCCGACCACATGAAGCAGCACGACTTCTTCAAGTCCGCCATGCCCGAAGGCTACGTCCAGGAG
CGCACCATCTTCTTCAAGGACGACGGCAACTACAAGACCCGCGCCGAGGTGAAGTTCGAGGGCGACACCC
TGGTGAACCGCATCGAGCTGAAGGGCATCGACTTCAAGGAGGACGGCAACATCCTGGGGCACAAGCTGGA
GTACAACGCCATCCACGGCAACGTCTATATCACCGCCGACAAGCAGAAGAACGGCATCAAGGCCAACTTC
GGCCTCAACTGCAACATCGAGGACGGCAGCGTGCAGCTCGCCGACCACTACCAGCAGAACACCCCCATCG
GCGACGGCCCCGTGCTGCTGCCCGACAACCACTACCTGAGCACCCAGTCCAAGCTGAGCAAAGACCCCAA
CGAGAAGCGCGATCACATGGTCCTGCTGGAGTTCGTGACCGCCGCCGGGATCACTCTCGGCATGGACGAG
CTGTACAAGCGCATGCATAAGTTTTCTCAAGAACAGATCGGCGAAAACATTGTGTGCAGGGTCATTTGTA
CCACGGGTCAAATTCCCATCCGAGATTTGTCAGCTGATATTTCACAAGTGCTTAAGGAAAAACGATCCAT
AAAGAAAGTTTGGACATTTGGTAGAAACCCAGCCTGTGACTATCATTTAGGAAACATTTCAAGACTGTCA
AATAAGCATTTCCAAATACTACTAGGAGAAGACGGTAACCTTTTATTGAATGACATTTCCACTAATGGGA
CCTGGTTAAATGGGCAAAAAGTCGAGAAGAACAGCAATCAGTTACTGTCTCAAGGTGATGAAATAACCGT
TGGTGTAGGCGTGGAATCAGATATTTTATCTCTGGTCATTTTCATAAACGACAAATTTAAGCAGTGCCTC
GAGCAGAACAAAGTTGATCGCTCTGCAGGTAAGCCAGGCAGCGGCGAGGGCAGCACCAAGGGCCTGGTCG
ACGGAACCTCTGCAGGAGGTTCCGCAGGGGGTTCCGCCGGAGGAAGCGCCGGTGGCTCTGCTGGCGGCTC
TGCTGGTGGGTCTGCCGGCGGATCTGCGGGAGGGAGTGCGGGTGGAAGCGCAGGAGGCAGTGCCGGGGGA
TCAGCGGGGGGAAGTGCCGGGGGTAGTGCTGGTGGCTCTGCAGGAGGTTCCGCAGGGGGTTCCGCCGGAG
GAAGCGCCGGTGGCTCTGCTGGCGGCTCTGCTGGTGGGTCTGCCGGCGGATCTGCGGGAGGGAGTGCGGG
TGGAAGCGCAGGAGGCAGTGCCGGGGGATCAGCGGGAGGAAGTGCCGGGGGTAGTGCTGGTGGCAGCGGC
GTCGACACAAAGGGCCTGCGGAGAGCTACACTCGTGGATGGCGGAACAGAGCTCATGGGCGGCGTGCAGC
TCGCCGACCACTACCAGCAGAACACCCCCATCGGCGACGGCCCCGTGCTGCTGCCCGACAACCACTACCT
GAGCTACCAGTCCAAGCTGAGCAAAGACCCCAACGAGAAGCGCGATCACATGGTCCTGCTGGAGTTCGTG
ACCGCCGCCGGGATCACTCTCGGCATGGACGAGCTGTACAAGGGAGGTACCGGTGGATCTATGGTGAGCA
AGGGCGAGGAGCTGTTCACCGGGGTGGTGCCCATCCTGGTCGAGCTGGACGGCGACGTAAACGGCCACAA
GTTCAGCGTGTCCGGCGAGGGCGAGGGCGATGCCACCTACGGCAAGCTGACCCTGAAGCTGATCTGCACC
ACCGGCAAGCTGCCCGTGCCCTGGCCCACCCTCGTGACCACCCTGGGCTACGGCCTTCAGTGCTTCGCCC
GCTACCCCGACCACATGAAGCAGCACGACTTCTTCAAGTCCGCCATGCCCGAAGGCTACGTCCAGGAGCG
CACCATCTTCTTCAAGGACGACGGCAACTACAAGACCCGCGCCGAGGTGAAGTTCGAGGGCGACACCCTG
GTGAACCGCATCGAGCTGAAGGGCATCGACTTCAAGGAGGACGGCAACATCCTGGGGCACAAGCTGGAGT
ACAACTACAACAGCCACAACGTCTATATCACCGCCGACAAGCAGAAGAACGGCATCAAGGCCAACTTCAA
GATCCGCCACAACATCGAGTAAGGCCTGTCAGGCCAAGCTTGGGGATCAATTCTCTAGAGCTCGCTGATC
AGCCTCGACTGTGCCTTCTAGTTGCCAGCCATCTGTTGTTTGCCCCTCCCCCGTGCCTTCCTTGACCCTG
GAAGGTGCCACTCCCACTGTCCTTTCCTAATAAAATGAGGAAATTGCATCGCATTGTCTGAGTAGGTGTC
ATTCTATTCTGGGGGGTGGGGTGGGGCAGGACAGCAAGGGGGAGGATTGGGAAGACAATAGCAGGCATGC
TGGGGATGCGGTGGGCTCTATGGCTTCTGAGGCGGAAAGAACCAGCTGGGCCTACTAGATAGCGGACCCC
TTACCGAAACATCGCCGCATTCTGCAGAGGAGTCGAACTTAGTGTATGTAAACTTCTGACCCACTGGAAT
TGTGATACAGTGAATTATAAGTGAAATAATCTGTCTGTAAACAATTGTTGGAAAAATGACTTGTGTCATG
CACAAAGTAGATGTCCTAACTGACTTGCCAAAACTATTGTTTGTTAACAAGAAATTTGTGGAGTAGTTGA
AAAACGAGTTTTAATGACTCCAACTTAAGTGTATGTAAACTTCCGACTTCAACTGTATAGGGATCC
Features (pLannotate 1.2.2; 14 found; start..end, strand, type, name):
      1..31      +  rep_origin     M13 ori (fragment): M13 bacteriophage origin of replication; arrow indicates direction of (+) strand synthesis
     32..82      -  misc_feature   bom (fragment): basis of mobility region from pBR322
    109..213     +  promoter       AmpR promoter: bla
    214..1074    +  CDS            AmpR: β-lactamase; bla; confers resistance to ampicillin, carbenicillin, and related antibiotics
   1245..1833    +  rep_origin     ori: high-copy-number ColE1/pMB1/pBR322/pUC origin of replication
   2396..2451    -  polyA_signal   β-globin poly(A) signal: rabbit β-globin polyadenylation signal (Gil and Proudfoot, 1987)
   2522..2602    -  CDS            HBB (fragment): HBB_PONPY - Experimental evidence at transcript level: Swiss-Prot protein existence level 2. Involved in oxygen transport from the lung to the various peripheral tissues. From Pongo pygmaeus (Bornean orangutan).
   2616..3215    -  CDS            PuroR: puromycin N-acetyltransferase; pac from Streptomyces alboniger; confers resistance to puromycin
   3848..5029    +  promoter       EF-1α promoter: strong constitutive promoter for human elongation factor EF-1α
   5103..5819    +  CDS            mCerulean3: mCerulean3 is a basic (constitutively fluorescent) cyan fluorescent protein published in 2011, derived from Aequorea victoria. It is reported to be a somewhat slowly-maturing monomer with very low acid sensitivity.
   5829..6251    +  CDS            RAD53 (fragment): RAD53_YEAST - Also known as MEC2, SAD1, SPK1. Experimental evidence at protein level: Swiss-Prot protein existence level 1. Controls S-phase checkpoint as well as G1 and G2 DNA damage checkpoints. Phosphorylates proteins on serine, threonine, and tyrosine. Prevents entry into anaphase and mitotic exit after DNA damage via regulation of the Polo kinase CDC5. Seems to be involved in the phosphorylation of RPH1. From Saccharomyces cerevisiae (strain ATCC 204508 / S288c) (Baker's yeast).
   6708..7439    +  CDS            cp173Venus: circularly permuted form of the Venus yellow fluorescent protein (Nagai et al., 2004) efficient FRET acceptor for CFP
   7499..7723    +  polyA_signal   bGH poly(A) signal: bovine growth hormone polyadenylation signal
   7727..7748    +  promoter       SV40 promoter (fragment): SV40 enhancer and early promoter
