>Addgene plasmid #125206 | pSBbi-Puro_LPAR_AKAR-WT | addgene full sequence | sequence record 243604 | Addgene NGS Result
GCTCCGGTGCCCGTCAGTGGGCAGAGCGCACATCGCCCACAGTCCCCGAGAAGTTGGGGGGAGGGGTCGG
CAATTGAACCGGTGCCTAGAGAAGGTGGCGCGGGGTAAACTGGGAAAGTGATGTCGTGTACTGGCTCCGC
CTTTTTCCCGAGGGTGGGGGAGAACCGTATATAAGTGCAGTAGTCGCCGTGAACGTTCTTTTTCGCAACG
GGTTTGCCGCCAGAACACAGGTAAGTGCCGTGTGTGGTTCCCGCGGGCCTGGCCTCTTTACGGGTTATGG
CCCTTGCGTGCCTTGAATTACTTCCACGCCCCTGGCTGCAGTACGTGATTCTTGATCCCGAGCTTCGGGT
TGGAAGTGGGTGGGAGAGTTCGAGGCCTTGCGCTTAAGGAGCCCCTTCGCCTCGTGCTTGAGTTGAGGCC
TGGCTTGGGCGCTGGGGCCGCCGCGTGCGAATCTGGTGGCACCTTCGCGCCTGTCTCGCTGCTTTCGATA
AGTCTCTAGCCATTTAAAATTTTTGATGACCTGCTGCGACGCTTTTTTTCTGGCAAGATAGTCTTGTAAA
TGCGGGCCAAGATCTGCACACTGGTATTTCGGTTTTTGGGGCCGCGGGCGGCGACGGGGCCCGTGCGTCC
CAGCGCACATGTTCGGCGAGGCGGGGCCTGCGAGCGCGGCCACCGAGAATCGGACGGGGGTAGTCTCAAG
CTGGCCGGCCTGCTCTGGTGCCTGGCCTCGCGCCGCCGTGTATCGCCCCGCCCTGGGCGGCAAGGCTGGC
CCGGTCGGCACCAGTTGCGTGAGCGGAAAGATGGCCGCTTCCCGGCCCTGCTGCAGGGAGCTCAAAATGG
AGGACGCGGCGCTCGGGAGAGCGGGCGGGTGAGTCACCCACACAAAGGAAAAGGGCCTTTCCGTCCTCAG
CCGTCGCTTCATGTGACTCCACGGAGTACCGGGCGCCGTCCAGGCACCTCGATTAGTTCTCGAGCTTTTG
GAGTACGTCGTCTTTAGGTTGGGGGGAGGGGTTTTATGCGATGGAGTTTCCCCATACTGAGTGGGTGGAG
ACTGAAGTTAGGCCAGCTTGGCACTTGATGTAATTCTCCTTGGAATTTGCCCTTTTTGAGTTTGGATCTT
GGTTCATTCTCAAGCCTCAGACAGTGGTTCAAAGTTTTTTTCTTCCATTTAAGGTGTCGTGAAAACTACC
CCAAGCTGGCCTCTGAGGCCACCATGGGGTGCATTAAGTCTAAGCGGAAGGACAAAAAGGATCCCATGGT
GAGCAAGGGCGAGGAGCTGTTCACCGGGGTGGTGCCCATCCTGGTCGAGCTGGACGGCGACGTAAACGGC
CACAAGTTCAGCGTGTCCGGCGAGGGCGAGGGCGATGCCACCTACGGCAAGCTGACCCTGAAGTTCATCT
GCACCACCGGCAAGCTGCCCGTGCCCTGGCCCACCCTCGTGACCACCCTGAGCTGGGGCGTGCAGTGCTT
CGCCCGCTACCCCGACCACATGAAGCAGCACGACTTCTTCAAGTCCGCCATGCCCGAAGGCTACGTCCAG
GAGCGCACCATCTTCTTCAAGGACGACGGCAACTACAAGACCCGCGCCGAGGTGAAGTTCGAGGGCGACA
CCCTGGTGAACCGCATCGAGCTGAAGGGCATCGACTTCAAGGAGGACGGCAACATCCTGGGGCACAAGCT
GGAGTACAACGCCATCCACGGCAACGTCTATATCACCGCCGACAAGCAGAAGAACGGCATCAAGGCCAAC
TTCGGCCTCAACTGCAACATCGAGGACGGCAGCGTGCAGCTCGCCGACCACTACCAGCAGAACACCCCCA
TCGGCGACGGCCCCGTGCTGCTGCCCGACAACCACTACCTGAGCACCCAGTCCAAGCTGAGCAAAGACCC
CAACGAGAAGCGCGATCACATGGTCCTGCTGGAGTTCGTGACCGCCGCCGGGATCACTCTCGGCATGGAC
GAGCTGTACAAGCGCATGCATAAGTTTTCTCAAGAACAGATCGGCGAAAACATTGTGTGCAGGGTCATTT
GTACCACGGGTCAAATTCCCATCCGAGATTTGTCAGCTGATATTTCACAAGTGCTTAAGGAAAAACGATC
CATAAAGAAAGTTTGGACATTTGGTAGAAACCCAGCCTGTGACTATCATTTAGGAAACATTTCAAGACTG
TCAAATAAGCATTTCCAAATACTACTAGGAGAAGACGGTAACCTTTTATTGAATGACATTTCCACTAATG
GGACCTGGTTAAATGGGCAAAAAGTCGAGAAGAACAGCAATCAGTTACTGTCTCAAGGTGATGAAATAAC
CGTTGGTGTAGGCGTGGAATCAGATATTTTATCTCTGGTCATTTTCATAAACGACAAATTTAAGCAGTGC
CTCGAGCAGAACAAAGTTGATCGCTCTGCAGGTAAGCCAGGCAGCGGCGAGGGCAGCACCAAGGGCCTGG
TCGACGGAACCTCTGCAGGAGGTTCCGCAGGGGGTTCCGCCGGAGGAAGCGCCGGTGGCTCTGCTGGCGG
CTCTGCTGGTGGGTCTGCCGGCGGATCTGCGGGAGGGAGTGCGGGTGGAAGCGCAGGAGGCAGTGCCGGG
GGATCAGCGGGGGGAAGTGCCGGGGGTAGTGCTGGTGGCTCTGCAGGAGGTTCCGCAGGGGGTTCCGCCG
GAGGAAGCGCCGGTGGCTCTGCTGGCGGCTCTGCTGGTGGGTCTGCCGGCGGATCTGCGGGAGGGAGTGC
GGGTGGAAGCGCAGGAGGCAGTGCCGGGGGATCAGCGGGAGGAAGTGCCGGGGGTAGTGCTGGTGGCAGC
GGCGTCGACACAAAGGGCCTGCGGAGAGCTACACTCGTGGATGGCGGAACAGAGCTCATGGGCGGCGTGC
AGCTCGCCGACCACTACCAGCAGAACACCCCCATCGGCGACGGCCCCGTGCTGCTGCCCGACAACCACTA
CCTGAGCTACCAGTCCAAGCTGAGCAAAGACCCCAACGAGAAGCGCGATCACATGGTCCTGCTGGAGTTC
GTGACCGCCGCCGGGATCACTCTCGGCATGGACGAGCTGTACAAGGGAGGTACCGGTGGATCTATGGTGA
GCAAGGGCGAGGAGCTGTTCACCGGGGTGGTGCCCATCCTGGTCGAGCTGGACGGCGACGTAAACGGCCA
CAAGTTCAGCGTGTCCGGCGAGGGCGAGGGCGATGCCACCTACGGCAAGCTGACCCTGAAGCTGATCTGC
ACCACCGGCAAGCTGCCCGTGCCCTGGCCCACCCTCGTGACCACCCTGGGCTACGGCCTTCAGTGCTTCG
CCCGCTACCCCGACCACATGAAGCAGCACGACTTCTTCAAGTCCGCCATGCCCGAAGGCTACGTCCAGGA
GCGCACCATCTTCTTCAAGGACGACGGCAACTACAAGACCCGCGCCGAGGTGAAGTTCGAGGGCGACACC
CTGGTGAACCGCATCGAGCTGAAGGGCATCGACTTCAAGGAGGACGGCAACATCCTGGGGCACAAGCTGG
AGTACAACTACAACAGCCACAACGTCTATATCACCGCCGACAAGCAGAAGAACGGCATCAAGGCCAACTT
CAAGATCCGCCACAACATCGAGTAAGGCCTGTCAGGCCAAGCTTGGGGATCAATTCTCTAGAGCTCGCTG
ATCAGCCTCGACTGTGCCTTCTAGTTGCCAGCCATCTGTTGTTTGCCCCTCCCCCGTGCCTTCCTTGACC
CTGGAAGGTGCCACTCCCACTGTCCTTTCCTAATAAAATGAGGAAATTGCATCGCATTGTCTGAGTAGGT
GTCATTCTATTCTGGGGGGTGGGGTGGGGCAGGACAGCAAGGGGGAGGATTGGGAAGACAATAGCAGGCA
TGCTGGGGATGCGGTGGGCTCTATGGCTTCTGAGGCGGAAAGAACCAGCTGGGCCTACTAGATAGCGGAC
CCCTTACCGAAACATCGCCGCATTCTGCAGAGGAGTCGAACTTAGTGTATGTAAACTTCTGACCCACTGG
AATTGTGATACAGTGAATTATAAGTGAAATAATCTGTCTGTAAACAATTGTTGGAAAAATGACTTGTGTC
ATGCACAAAGTAGATGTCCTAACTGACTTGCCAAAACTATTGTTTGTTAACAAGAAATTTGTGGAGTAGT
TGAAAAACGAGTTTTAATGACTCCAACTTAAGTGTATGTAAACTTCCGACTTCAACTGTATAGGGATCCA
ATTTTAACAAAATATTAACGCTTACAATTTCCTGATGCGGTATTTTCTCCTTACGCATCTGTGCGGTATT
TCACACCGCATCAGGTGGCACTTTTCGGGGAAATGTGCGCGGAACCCCTATTTGTTTATTTTTCTAAATA
CATTCAAATATGTATCCGCTCATGAGACAATAACCCTGATAAATGCTTCAATAATATTGAAAAAGGAAGA
GTATGAGTATTCAACATTTCCGTGTCGCCCTTATTCCCTTTTTTGCGGCATTTTGCCTTCCTGTTTTTGC
TCACCCAGAAACGCTGGTGAAAGTAAAAGATGCTGAAGATCAGTTGGGTGCACGAGTGGGTTACATCGAA
CTGGATCTCAACAGCGGTAAGATCCTTGAGAGTTTTCGCCCCGAAGAACGTTTTCCAATGATGAGCACTT
TTAAAGTTCTGCTATGTGGCGCGGTATTATCCCGTATTGACGCCGGGCAAGAGCAACTCGGTCGCCGCAT
ACACTATTCTCAGAATGACTTGGTTGAGTACTCACCAGTCACAGAAAAGCATCTTACGGATGGCATGACA
GTAAGAGAATTATGCAGTGCTGCCATAACCATGAGTGATAACACTGCGGCCAACTTACTTCTGACAACGA
TCGGAGGACCGAAGGAGCTAACCGCTTTTTTGCACAACATGGGGGATCATGTAACTCGCCTTGATCGTTG
GGAACCGGAGCTGAATGAAGCCATACCAAACGACGAGCGTGACACCACGATGCCTGTAGCAATGGCAACA
ACGTTGCGCAAACTATTAACTGGCGAACTACTTACTCTAGCTTCCCGGCAACAATTAATAGACTGGATGG
AGGCGGATAAAGTTGCAGGACCACTTCTGCGCTCGGCCCTTCCGGCTGGCTGGTTTATTGCTGATAAATC
TGGAGCCGGTGAGCGTGGGTCTCGCGGTATCATTGCAGCACTGGGGCCAGATGGTAAGCCCTCCCGTATC
GTAGTTATCTACACGACGGGGAGTCAGGCAACTATGGATGAACGAAATAGACAGATCGCTGAAATAGGTG
CCTCACTGATTAAGCATTGGTAACTGTCAGACCAAGTTTACTCATATATACTTTAGATTGATTTAAAACT
TCATTTTTAATTTAAAAGGATCTAGGTGAAGATCCTTTTTGATAATCTCATGACCAAAATCCCTTAACGT
GAGTTTTCGTTCCACTGAGCGTCAGACCCCGTAGAAAAGATCAAAGGATCTTCTTGAGATCCTTTTTTTC
TGCGCGTAATCTGCTGCTTGCAAACAAAAAAACCACCGCTACCAGCGGTGGTTTGTTTGCCGGATCAAGA
GCTACCAACTCTTTTTCCGAAGGTAACTGGCTTCAGCAGAGCGCAGATACCAAATACTGTTCTTCTAGTG
TAGCCGTAGTTAGGCCACCACTTCAAGAACTCTGTAGCACCGCCTACATACCTCGCTCTGCTAATCCTGT
TACCAGTGGCTGCTGCCAGTGGCGATAAGTCGTGTCTTACCGGGTTGGACTCAAGACGATAGTTACCGGA
TAAGGCGCAGCGGTCGGGCTGAACGGGGGGTTCGTGCACACAGCCCAGCTTGGAGCGAACGACCTACACC
GAACTGAGATACCTACAGCGTGAGCTATGAGAAAGCGCCACGCTTCCCGAAGGGAGAAAGGCGGACAGGT
ATCCGGTAAGCGGCAGGGTCGGAACAGGAGAGCGCACGAGGGAGCTTCCAGGGGGAAACGCCTGGTATCT
TTATAGTCCTGTCGGGTTTCGCCACCTCTGACTTGAGCGTCGATTTTTGTGATGCTCGTCAGGGGGGCGG
AGCCTATGGAAAAACGCCAGCAACGCGGCCTTTTTACGGTTCCTGGCCTTTTGCTGGCCTTTTGCTCACA
TGTTCTTTCCTGCGTTATCCCCTGATTCTGTGGATAACCGTATTACCGCCTTTGAGTGAGCTGATACCGC
TCGCCGCAGCCGAACGACCGAGCGCAGCGAGTCAGTGAGCGAGGAAGCGGATCCCTATACAGTTGAAGTC
GGAAGTTTACATACACCTTAGCCAAATACATTTAAACTCACTTTTTCACAATTCCTGACATTTAATCCTA
GTAAAAATTCCCTGTCTTAGGTCAGTTAGGATCACCACTTTATTTTAAGAATGTGAAATATCAGAATAAT
AGTAGAGAGAATGATTCATTTCAGCTTTTATTTCTTTCATCACATTCCCAGTGGGTCAGAAGTTTACATA
CACTCGACTCCTCTGCAGAATGCGGCGATGTTTCGGTAAGGGGTCCCGAGTAGCTAGTTCATGGCAGCCA
GCATATGGCATATGTTGCCAAACTCTAAACCAAATACTCATTCTGATGTTTTAAATGATTTGCCCTCCCA
TATGTCCTTCCGAGTGAGAGACACAAAAAATTCCAACACACTATTGCAATGAAAATAAATTTCCTTTATT
AGCCAGAAGTCAGATGCTCAAGGGGCTTCATGATGTCCCCATAATTTTTGGCAGAGGGAAAAAGATCTCA
GTGGTATTTGTGAGCCAGGGCATTGGCCACACCAGCCACCACCTTCTGATAGGCAGCCTGCACCTGAGGA
GTGAATTCACGACAGGCCTTCGAATCAGGCACCGGGCTTGCGGGTCATGCACCAGGTGCGCGGTCCTTCG
GGCACCTCGACGTCGGCGGTGACGGTGAAGCCGAGCCGCTCGTAGAAGGGGAGGTTGCGGGGCGCGGAGG
TCTCCAGGAAGGCGGGCACCCCGGCGCGCTCGGCCGCCTCCACTCCGGGGAGCACGACGGCGCTGCCCAG
ACCCTTGCCCTGGTGGTCGGGCGAGACGCCGACGGTGGCCAGGAACCACGCGGGCTCCTTGGGCCGGTGC
GGCGCCAGGAGGCCTTCCATCTGTTGCTGCGCGGCCAGCCGGGAACCGCTCAACTCGGCCATGCGCGGGC
CGATCTCGGCGAACACCGCCCCCGCTTCGACGCTCTCCGGCGTGGTCCAGACCGCCACCGCGGCGCCGTC
GTCCGCGACCCACACCTTGCCGATGTCGAGCCCGACGCGCGTGAGGAAGAGTTCTTGCAGCTCGGTGACC
CGCTCGATGTGGCGGTCCGGATCGACGGTGTGGCGCGTGGCGGGGTAGTCGGCGAACGCGGCGGCGAGGG
TGCGTACGGCCCTGGGGACGTCGTCGCGGGTGGCGAGGCGCACCGTGGGCTTGTACTCGGTCATGGTGGC
CTCAGGTGCAGAGGTTTCTACAGGGAAAGAGAGAAAGGCTACAGTTAGTTTGCTGTGATGATGCTAAGTG
CCGAGGTCAGATGTCTATGGATTGTACACGGAATCCCAACGCAGGAACCAAAAAACACTCACCCAAAAAA
ATGGCGCTAAGGCCGAGAGAAAGGCGAAGTTCCGTCTACGGCTATATACCTTGAAACAGGGGCGGCAGAA
GTGACGCAACGCGGTTGCGCGGACGGCTTCCTGTGTTTTCATTGGTCGAAGCGTTCTGCGCGTGCGCAGA
GATTCCCCAGGGAAGGCGGGCCCTCTTCCGAATGTCCAATCCGGACATTCTTCCGGTTGGACCTCCGCGG
TCAGCGCTGTGCCCGGCGAGAGATCACGTGGGGCGCGGAGGCGGTGCTGCTGGGGCACGGCCGTCCAGCC
TCGGCGGCCATATTTTTGAGGGGCTGTTCATCTCGTTCACACGCTCTGTCCGCCATGTTTGTGAGTGGAA
GCGCCATTACCCCTTCAAGCGACTGAAGGCTGCAGGGCCTCTGGTGGCCCGCATGGGGAGACCAGACCCG
CCAGGCCCGCCTTTCCGCACTCAGTCCGGGCTTACTTTATTTTGTGAGACAGGGTCTCGCCTAGAG
Features (pLannotate 1.2.2; 14 found; start..end, strand, type, name):
      1..1182    +  promoter       EF-1α promoter: strong constitutive promoter for human elongation factor EF-1α
   1256..1972    +  CDS            mCerulean3: mCerulean3 is a basic (constitutively fluorescent) cyan fluorescent protein published in 2011, derived from Aequorea victoria. It is reported to be a somewhat slowly-maturing monomer with very low acid sensitivity.
   1982..2404    +  CDS            RAD53 (fragment): RAD53_YEAST - Also known as MEC2, SAD1, SPK1. Experimental evidence at protein level: Swiss-Prot protein existence level 1. Controls S-phase checkpoint as well as G1 and G2 DNA damage checkpoints. Phosphorylates proteins on serine, threonine, and tyrosine. Prevents entry into anaphase and mitotic exit after DNA damage via regulation of the Polo kinase CDC5. Seems to be involved in the phosphorylation of RPH1. From Saccharomyces cerevisiae (strain ATCC 204508 / S288c) (Baker's yeast).
   2861..3592    +  CDS            cp173Venus: circularly permuted form of the Venus yellow fluorescent protein (Nagai et al., 2004) efficient FRET acceptor for CFP
   3652..3876    +  polyA_signal   bGH poly(A) signal: bovine growth hormone polyadenylation signal
   3880..3901    +  promoter       SV40 promoter (fragment): SV40 enhancer and early promoter
   4200..4230    +  rep_origin     M13 ori (fragment): M13 bacteriophage origin of replication; arrow indicates direction of (+) strand synthesis
   4231..4281    -  misc_feature   bom (fragment): basis of mobility region from pBR322
   4308..4412    +  promoter       AmpR promoter: bla
   4413..5273    +  CDS            AmpR: β-lactamase; bla; confers resistance to ampicillin, carbenicillin, and related antibiotics
   5444..6032    +  rep_origin     ori: high-copy-number ColE1/pMB1/pBR322/pUC origin of replication
   6595..6650    -  polyA_signal   β-globin poly(A) signal: rabbit β-globin polyadenylation signal (Gil and Proudfoot, 1987)
   6721..6801    -  CDS            HBB (fragment): HBB_PONPY - Experimental evidence at transcript level: Swiss-Prot protein existence level 2. Involved in oxygen transport from the lung to the various peripheral tissues. From Pongo pygmaeus (Bornean orangutan).
   6815..7414    -  CDS            PuroR: puromycin N-acetyltransferase; pac from Streptomyces alboniger; confers resistance to puromycin
