[The description below was written by a language model from this plasmid's Addgene catalogue record and pLannotate feature annotations shown in this document.]
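Description:
pSBbi-Puro_LPAR_AKAR-WT is a Sleeping Beauty transposon plasmid for mammalian expression, built on the bidirectional pSBbi-Pur backbone to generate cell lines that stably express a lipid raft-targeted FRET reporter of protein kinase A (PKA) activity. It is propagated in E. coli through a high-copy ColE1/pUC-type origin with ampicillin selection (AmpR under its own bla promoter). Two full-sequence records of 8,046 nt, one from the depositor and one from repository sequencing, give the same feature set in different circular permutations. The transposon inverted repeats expected for this vector type were not picked up by the automated annotation. A transposase would have to be supplied separately, as none is annotated here.

The payload is a roughly 2.4 kb synthetic insert cloned between two retained SfiI sites and subcloned from an earlier reporter plasmid. It is driven by the EF-1α promoter and terminated by the bGH poly(A) signal. The reporter begins with a short peptide derived from the human kinase LYN that directs it to membrane lipid rafts. This is followed by mCerulean3 as FRET donor, then a fragment matching yeast RAD53, which presumably provides the phospho-amino-acid-binding FHA domain typical of AKAR sensors. A long flexible EV linker lies in the unannotated gap, and the acceptor is a circularly permuted Venus, listed as cpVenus[E172] in the catalogue and matched to cp173Venus in the annotation. In sensors of this design, PKA phosphorylation of a substrate motif alters the conformation and hence the FRET signal.

On the opposite strand, the catalogue names the synthetic RPBSA promoter, which is not annotated. It would drive the puromycin N-acetyltransferase gene, which ends in a rabbit β-globin poly(A) signal, allowing puromycin selection of cells that have integrated the cassette.
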