Addgene plasmid #125206: pSBbi-Puro_LPAR_AKAR-WT
Purpose: SB-transposon plasmid for stable expression of lipid raft-targeted FRET-based PKA activity reporter
Depositing lab: Eric Davis. Depositing organization: University of Texas MD Anderson Cancer Center.
Backbone
  Vector backbone: pSBbi-Pur
  Backbone manufacturer: Addgene plasmid # 60523
  Backbone size w/o insert (bp): 5661
  Vector type: Mammalian Expression ; Transposon
  Selectable markers: Puromycin
Growth in bacteria
  Bacterial resistance: Ampicillin, 100 μg/mL
  Growth temperature: 37°C
  Growth strain: DH5alpha
  Copy number: High Copy
Gene/Insert
  Gene/Insert name: LPAR_AKAR-WT
  Species: Synthetic
  Insert size (bp): 2388
  Promoter: EF1a/RPBSA
  Tag / fusion protein: Lyn tag (GCIKSKRKD), mCerulean3 (N terminal on insert); EV linker, cpVenus[E172] (C terminal on insert)
  Cloning method: Restriction Enzyme; 5′ cloning site SfiI (not destroyed); 3′ cloning site SfiI (not destroyed)
  Sequencing primers: 5′ GCCTCAGACAGTGGTTCAAAG; 3′ AGGCACAGTCGAGGCTGAT
Terms and licenses: Academic/Nonprofit Terms; Industry Terms: Not Available to Industry
Depositor comments: Insert subcloned from Addgene plasmid #64932. Targeted to membrane by lipid raft-targeting peptide (GCIKSKRKD) derived from human kinase LYN.
How to cite: pSBbi-Puro_LPAR_AKAR-WT was a gift from Eric Davis (Addgene plasmid # 125206 ; http://n2t.net/addgene:125206 ; RRID:Addgene_125206)
