>Addgene plasmid #125206 | pSBbi-Puro_LPAR_AKAR-WT | depositor partial sequence | sequence record 239453 | Sequence of the insert
GCCACCATGGGGTGCATTAAGTCTAAGCGGAAGGACAAAAAGGATCCCATGGTGAGCAAGGGCGAGGAGC
TGTTCACCGGGGTGGTGCCCATCCTGGTCGAGCTGGACGGCGACGTAAACGGCCACAAGTTCAGCGTGTC
CGGCGAGGGCGAGGGCGATGCCACCTACGGCAAGCTGACCCTGAAGTTCATCTGCACCACCGGCAAGCTG
CCCGTGCCCTGGCCCACCCTCGTGACCACCCTGAGCTGGGGCGTGCAGTGCTTCGCCCGCTACCCCGACC
ACATGAAGCAGCACGACTTCTTCAAGTCCGCCATGCCCGAAGGCTACGTCCAGGAGCGCACCATCTTCTT
CAAGGACGACGGCAACTACAAGACCCGCGCCGAGGTGAAGTTCGAGGGCGACACCCTGGTGAACCGCATC
GAGCTGAAGGGCATCGACTTCAAGGAGGACGGCAACATCCTGGGGCACAAGCTGGAGTACAACGCCATCC
ACGGCAACGTCTATATCACCGCCGACAAGCAGAAGAACGGCATCAAGGCCAACTTCGGCCTCAACTGCAA
CATCGAGGACGGCAGCGTGCAGCTCGCCGACCACTACCAGCAGAACACCCCCATCGGCGACGGCCCCGTG
CTGCTGCCCGACAACCACTACCTGAGCACCCAGTCCAAGCTGAGCAAAGACCCCAACGAGAAGCGCGATC
ACATGGTCCTGCTGGAGTTCGTGACCGCCGCCGGGATCACTCTCGGCATGGACGAGCTGTACAAGCGCAT
GCATAAGTTTTCTCAAGAACAGATCGGCGAAAACATTGTGTGCAGGGTCATTTGTACCACGGGTCAAATT
CCCATCCGAGATTTGTCAGCTGATATTTCACAAGTGCTTAAGGAAAAACGATCCATAAAGAAAGTTTGGA
CATTTGGTAGAAACCCAGCCTGTGACTATCATTTAGGAAACATTTCAAGACTGTCAAATAAGCATTTCCA
AATACTACTAGGAGAAGACGGTAACCTTTTATTGAATGACATTTCCACTAATGGGACCTGGTTAAATGGG
CAAAAAGTCGAGAAGAACAGCAATCAGTTACTGTCTCAAGGTGATGAAATAACCGTTGGTGTAGGCGTGG
AATCAGATATTTTATCTCTGGTCATTTTCATAAACGACAAATTTAAGCAGTGCCTCGAGCAGAACAAAGT
TGATCGCTCTGCAGGTAAGCCAGGCAGCGGCGAGGGCAGCACCAAGGGCCTGGTCGACGGAACCTCTGCA
GGAGGTTCCGCAGGGGGTTCCGCCGGAGGAAGCGCCGGTGGCTCTGCTGGCGGCTCTGCTGGTGGGTCTG
CCGGCGGATCTGCGGGAGGGAGTGCGGGTGGAAGCGCAGGAGGCAGTGCCGGGGGATCAGCGGGGGGAAG
TGCCGGGGGTAGTGCTGGTGGCTCTGCAGGAGGTTCCGCAGGGGGTTCCGCCGGAGGAAGCGCCGGTGGC
TCTGCTGGCGGCTCTGCTGGTGGGTCTGCCGGCGGATCTGCGGGAGGGAGTGCGGGTGGAAGCGCAGGAG
GCAGTGCCGGGGGATCAGCGGGAGGAAGTGCCGGGGGTAGTGCTGGTGGCAGCGGCGTCGACACAAAGGG
CCTGCGGAGAGCTACACTCGTGGATGGCGGAACAGAGCTCATGGGCGGCGTGCAGCTCGCCGACCACTAC
CAGCAGAACACCCCCATCGGCGACGGCCCCGTGCTGCTGCCCGACAACCACTACCTGAGCTACCAGTCCA
AGCTGAGCAAAGACCCCAACGAGAAGCGCGATCACATGGTCCTGCTGGAGTTCGTGACCGCCGCCGGGAT
CACTCTCGGCATGGACGAGCTGTACAAGGGAGGTACCGGTGGATCTATGGTGAGCAAGGGCGAGGAGCTG
TTCACCGGGGTGGTGCCCATCCTGGTCGAGCTGGACGGCGACGTAAACGGCCACAAGTTCAGCGTGTCCG
GCGAGGGCGAGGGCGATGCCACCTACGGCAAGCTGACCCTGAAGCTGATCTGCACCACCGGCAAGCTGCC
CGTGCCCTGGCCCACCCTCGTGACCACCCTGGGCTACGGCCTTCAGTGCTTCGCCCGCTACCCCGACCAC
ATGAAGCAGCACGACTTCTTCAAGTCCGCCATGCCCGAAGGCTACGTCCAGGAGCGCACCATCTTCTTCA
AGGACGACGGCAACTACAAGACCCGCGCCGAGGTGAAGTTCGAGGGCGACACCCTGGTGAACCGCATCGA
GCTGAAGGGCATCGACTTCAAGGAGGACGGCAACATCCTGGGGCACAAGCTGGAGTACAACTACAACAGC
CACAACGTCTATATCACCGCCGACAAGCAGAAGAACGGCATCAAGGCCAACTTCAAGATCCGCCACAACA
TCGAGTAA
